LOCUS       Exported 9597 bp ds-DNA circular SYN 12-MAY-2021
DEFINITION  Muscle specific zebrafish expression of mKate2 fused to rab27a.
ACCESSION   .
VERSION     .
KEYWORDS    actc1b-mKate2-rab27a
SOURCE      synthetic DNA construct
  ORGANISM  synthetic DNA construct
REFERENCE   1 (bases 1 to 9597)
  TITLE     Parton Lab Plasmids for in vivo cell biology in the zebrafish
REFERENCE   2 (bases 1 to 9597)
  AUTHORS   .
  TITLE     Direct Submission
  JOURNAL   Exported May 12, 2021 from SnapGene Server 1.1.58
            http://www.snapgene.com
FEATURES             Location/Qualifiers
     source          1..9597
                     /organism="synthetic DNA construct"
                     /mol_type="other DNA"
     protein_bind    1..25
                     /gene="mutant version of attB"
                     /label=attB1
                     /bound_moiety="BP Clonase(TM)"
                     /note="recombination site for the Gateway(R) BP reaction"
     regulatory      26..35
                     /regulatory_class="other"
                     /note="vertebrate consensus sequence for strong initiation
                     of translation (Kozak, 1987)"
     CDS             32..727
                     /codon_start=1
                     /product="monomeric far-red fluorescent protein (Shcherbo
                     et al., 2009)"
                     /label=mKate2
                     /note="mammalian codon-optimized"
                     /translation="MVSELIKENMHMKLYMEGTVNNHHFKCTSEGEGKPYEGTQTMRIK
                     AVEGGPLPFAFDILATSFMYGSKTFINHTQGIPDFFKQSFPEGFTWERVTTYEDGGVLT
                     ATQDTSLQDGCLIYNVKIRGVNFPSNGPVMQKKTLGWEASTETLYPADGGLEGRADMAL
                     KLVGGGHLICNLKTTYRSKKPAKNLKMPGVYYVDRRLERIKEADKETYVEQHEVAVARY
                     CDLPSKLGHR"
     protein_bind    complement(729..753)
                     /gene="mutant version of attB"
                     /label=attB2
                     /bound_moiety="BP Clonase(TM)"
                     /note="recombination site for the Gateway(R) BP reaction"
     protein_bind    complement(1421..1441)
                     /gene="mutant version of attB"
                     /label=attB3
                     /bound_moiety="BP Clonase(TM)"
                     /note="core recombination site for the Gateway(R) BP
                     reaction"
     primer_bind     complement(1449..1465)
                     /label=M13 fwd
                     /note="common sequencing primer, one of multiple similar
                     variants"
     polyA_signal    1481..1615
                     /label=SV40 poly(A) signal
                     /note="SV40 polyadenylation signal"
     primer_bind     complement(1505..1524)
                     /label=EBV-rev
                     /note="SV40 polyA terminator, reverse primer"
     primer_bind     1559..1578
                     /label=SV40pA-R
                     /note="SV40 polyA, reverse primer"
     primer_bind     complement(2287..2303)
                     /label=SK primer
                     /note="common sequencing primer, one of multiple similar
                     variants"
     primer_bind     complement(2287..2303)
                     /label=pBluescriptSK
                     /note="For pBluescript vector"
     primer_bind     complement(2340..2360)
                     /label=T3
                     /note="T3 promoter, forward primer"
     promoter        complement(2340..2358)
                     /label=T3 promoter
                     /note="promoter for bacteriophage T3 RNA polymerase"
     primer_bind     complement(2379..2395)
                     /label=M13 rev
                     /note="common sequencing primer, one of multiple similar
                     variants"
     primer_bind     complement(2392..2414)
                     /label=M13/pUC Reverse
                     /note="In lacZ gene"
     protein_bind    2403..2419
                     /label=lac operator
                     /bound_moiety="lac repressor encoded by lacI"
                     /note="The lac repressor binds to the lac operator to
                     inhibit transcription in E. coli. This inhibition can be
                     relieved by adding lactose or
                     isopropyl-beta-D-thiogalactopyranoside (IPTG)."
     promoter        complement(2427..2457)
                     /label=lac promoter
                     /note="promoter for the E. coli lac operon"
     protein_bind    2472..2493
                     /label=CAP binding site
                     /bound_moiety="E. coli catabolite activator protein"
                     /note="CAP binding activates transcription in the presence
                     of cAMP."
     primer_bind     complement(2610..2627)
                     /label=L4440
                     /note="L4440 vector, forward primer"
     rep_origin      complement(2781..3369)
                     /direction=LEFT
                     /label=ori
                     /note="high-copy-number ColE1/pMB1/pBR322/pUC origin of
                     replication"
     primer_bind     complement(2861..2880)
                     /label=pBR322ori-F
                     /note="pBR322 origin, forward primer"
     CDS             complement(3540..4400)
                     /codon_start=1
                     /gene="bla"
                     /product="beta-lactamase"
                     /label=AmpR
                     /note="confers resistance to ampicillin, carbenicillin, and
                     related antibiotics"
                     /translation="MSIQHFRVALIPFFAAFCLPVFAHPETLVKVKDAEDQLGARVGYI
                     ELDLNSGKILESFRPEERFPMMSTFKVLLCGAVLSRIDAGQEQLGRRIHYSQNDLVEYS
                     PVTEKHLTDGMTVRELCSAAITMSDNTAANLLLTTIGGPKELTAFLHNMGDHVTRLDRW
                     EPELNEAIPNDERDTTMPVAMATTLRKLLTGELLTLASRQQLIDWMEADKVAGPLLRSA
                     LPAGWFIADKSGAGERGSRGIIAALGPDGKPSRIVVIYTTGSQATMDERNRQIAEIGAS
                     LIKHW"
     primer_bind     4163..4182
                     /label=Amp-R
                     /note="Ampicillin resistance gene, reverse primer"
     promoter        complement(4401..4505)
                     /gene="bla"
                     /label=AmpR promoter
     primer_bind     complement(4668..4689)
                     /label=F1ori-F
                     /note="F1 origin, forward primer"
     primer_bind     5585..5601
                     /label=M13 rev
                     /note="common sequencing primer, one of multiple similar
                     variants"
     protein_bind    5621..5641
                     /gene="mutant version of attB"
                     /label=attB4
                     /bound_moiety="BP Clonase(TM)"
                     /note="core recombination site for the Gateway(R) BP
                     reaction"
ORIGIN
        1 gcaagtttgt acaaaaaagc aggctgccac catggtgagc gagctgatta aggagaacat
       61 gcacatgaag ctgtacatgg agggcaccgt gaacaaccac cacttcaagt gcacatccga
      121 gggcgaaggc aagccctacg agggcaccca gaccatgaga atcaaggcgg tcgagggcgg
      181 ccctctcccc ttcgccttcg acatcctggc taccagcttc atgtacggca gcaaaacctt
      241 catcaaccac acccagggca tccccgactt ctttaagcag tccttccccg agggcttcac
      301 atgggagaga gtcaccacat acgaagacgg gggcgtgctg accgctaccc aggacaccag
      361 cctccaggac ggctgcctca tctacaacgt caagatcaga ggggtgaact tcccatccaa
      421 cggccctgtg atgcagaaga aaacactcgg ctgggaggcc tccaccgaga ccctgtaccc
      481 cgctgacggc ggcctggaag gcagagccga catggccctg aagctcgtgg gcgggggcca
      541 cctgatctgc aacttgaaga ccacatacag atccaagaaa cccgctaaga acctcaagat
      601 gcccggcgtc tactatgtgg acagaagact ggaaagaatc aaggaggccg acaaagagac
      661 ctacgtcgag cagcacgagg tggctgtggc cagatactgc gacctcccta gcaaactggg
      721 gcacagagac ccagctttct tgtacaaagt ggtgtccgat ggggactatg attacctcat
      781 caagttcctc gctctggggg actctggggt gggaaagacc agcttcctat atcagtacac
      841 agacagcaaa ttcaactcca aattcataac cacagtggga atagacttca gagaaaaacg
      901 agtggtgtat aaatccagtg gtcctgatgg cacagcaggc agaggccaga ggatccacat
      961 ccagctttgg gatacggccg gacaggagag gtttcgaagt ttgaccactg ctttcttcag
     1021 agatgcgatg ggctttctgc tgctctttga cctcaccaac gagcagagct tcctgaatgt
     1081 gcgcaactgg atgagtcagc tgcagacaca tgcgtactgt gagaatcctg atatcgtctt
     1141 gtgtggaaat aaatcagacc tggaggagca gcgtgccgtc aaagcggaga acgcaagaga
     1201 actggcagag aaatacggcg tgccatactt cgagacgagc gcggcgaacg gtgagaatgt
     1261 gagtcgtgcg gtggaggttc tgctggatct gatcatgaag cgcatggaga gatgtgtgga
     1321 taaatcctgg atccccgacg ggacagtccg cagcaacggc cacagcaccg ccgacctgac
     1381 agaaccacac gaccccgagc agagcaagtg tgcatgctaa caactttatt atacatagtt
     1441 gataattcac tggccgtcgt tttacggtac catcgatgat gatccagaca tgataagata
     1501 cattgatgag tttggacaaa ccacaactag aatgcagtga aaaaaatgct ttatttgtga
     1561 aatttgtgat gctattgctt tatttgtaac cattataagc tgcaataaac aagttaacaa
     1621 caacaattgc attcatttta tgtttcaggt tcagggggag gtgtgggagg ttttttaaag
     1681 caagtaaaac ctctacaaat gtggtatggc tgattatgat cctctagatc agatctgcga
     1741 agatacggcc acgggtgctc ttgatcctgt ggctgatttt ggactgtgct gctcgcagct
     1801 gctgatgaat cacatacttc ctccattttc ttccactgat tgactgttat aatttcccta
     1861 atttccaggt caaggtgctg tgcattgtgg taatagatgt gacatgacgt cacttccaaa
     1921 ggaccaatga acatgtctga ccaatttcat ataatgtgaa aacgattttc ataggcagaa
     1981 taaataacat ttaaattaaa ctgggcatca gcgcaattca attggtttgg taatagcaag
     2041 ggaaaataga atgaagtgat ctccaaaaaa taagtacttt ttgactgtaa ataaaattgt
     2101 aaggagtaaa aagtactttt ttttctaaaa aaatgtaatt aagtaaaagt aaaagtattg
     2161 atttttaatt gtactcaagt aaagtaaaaa tccccaaaaa taatacttaa gtacagtaat
     2221 caagtaaaat tactcaagta ctttacacct ctggttcttg accccctacc ttcagcaagc
     2281 ccagcagatc cactagttct agagcggccg ccaccgcggt ggagctccag cttttgttcc
     2341 ctttagtgag ggttaattgc gcgcttggcg taatcatggt catagctgtt tcctgtgtga
     2401 aattgttatc cgctcacaat tccacacaac atacgagccg gaagcataaa gtgtaaagcc
     2461 tggggtgcct aatgagtgag ctaactcaca ttaattgcgt tgcgctcact gcccgctttc
     2521 cagtcgggaa acctgtcgtg ccagctgcat taatgaatcg gccaacgcgc ggggagaggc
     2581 ggtttgcgta ttgggcgctc ttccgcttcc tcgctcactg actcgctgcg ctcggtcgtt
     2641 cggctgcggc gagcggtatc agctcactca aaggcggtaa tacggttatc cacagaatca
     2701 ggggataacg caggaaagaa catgtgagca aaaggccagc aaaaggccag gaaccgtaaa
     2761 aaggccgcgt tgctggcgtt tttccatagg ctccgccccc ctgacgagca tcacaaaaat
     2821 cgacgctcaa gtcagaggtg gcgaaacccg acaggactat aaagatacca ggcgtttccc
     2881 cctggaagct ccctcgtgcg ctctcctgtt ccgaccctgc cgcttaccgg atacctgtcc
     2941 gcctttctcc cttcgggaag cgtggcgctt tctcatagct cacgctgtag gtatctcagt
     3001 tcggtgtagg tcgttcgctc caagctgggc tgtgtgcacg aaccccccgt tcagcccgac
     3061 cgctgcgcct tatccggtaa ctatcgtctt gagtccaacc cggtaagaca cgacttatcg
     3121 ccactggcag cagccactgg taacaggatt agcagagcga ggtatgtagg cggtgctaca
     3181 gagttcttga agtggtggcc taactacggc tacactagaa gaacagtatt tggtatctgc
     3241 gctctgctga agccagttac cttcggaaaa agagttggta gctcttgatc cggcaaacaa
     3301 accaccgctg gtagcggtgg tttttttgtt tgcaagcagc agattacgcg cagaaaaaaa
     3361 ggatctcaag aagatccttt gatcttttct acggggtctg acgctcagtg gaacgaaaac
     3421 tcacgttaag gcattttggt catgagatta tcaaaaagga tcttcaccta gatcctttta
     3481 aattaaaaat gaagttttaa atcaatctaa agtatatatg agtaaacttg gtctgacagt
     3541 taccaatgct taatcagtga ggcacctatc tcagcgatct gtctatttcg ttcatccata
     3601 gttgcctgac tccccgtcgt gtagataact acgatacggg agggcttacc atctggcccc
     3661 agtgctgcaa tgataccgcg agacccacgc tcaccggctc cagatttatc agcaataaac
     3721 cagccagccg gaagggccga gcgcagaagt ggtcctgcaa ctttatccgc ctccatccag
     3781 tctattaatt gttgccggga agctagagta agtagttcgc cagttaatag tttgcgcaac
     3841 gttgttgcca ttgctacagg catcgtggtg tcacgctcgt cgtttggtat ggcttcattc
     3901 agctccggtt cccaacgatc aaggcgagtt acatgatccc ccatgttgtg caaaaaagcg
     3961 gttagctcct tcggtcctcc gatcgttgtc agaagtaagt tggccgcagt gttatcactc
     4021 atggttatgg cagcactgca taattctctt actgtcatgc catccgtaag atgcttttct
     4081 gtgactggtg agtactcaac caagtcattc tgagaatagt gtatgcggcg accgagttgc
     4141 tcttgcccgg cgtcaatacg ggataatacc gcgccacata gcagaacttt aaaagtgctc
     4201 atcattggaa aacgttcttc ggggcgaaaa ctctcaagga tcttaccgct gttgagatcc
     4261 agttcgatgt aacccactcg tgcacccaac tgatcttcag catcttttac tttcaccagc
     4321 gtttctgggt gagcaaaaac aggaaggcaa aatgccgcaa aaaagggaat aagggcgaca
     4381 cggaaatgtt gaatactcat actcttcctt tttcaatatt attgaagcat ttatcagggt
     4441 tattgtctca tgagcggata catatttgaa tgtatttaga aaaataaaca aataggggtt
     4501 ccgcgcacat ttccccgaaa agtgccacct aaattgtaag cgttaatatt ttgttaaaat
     4561 tcgcgttaaa tttttgttaa atcagctcat tttttaacca ataggccgaa atcggcaaaa
     4621 tcccttataa atcaaaagaa tagaccgaga tagggttgag tgttgttcca gtttggaaca
     4681 agagtccact attaaagaac gtggactcca acgtcaaagg gcgaaaaacc gtctatcagg
     4741 gcgatggccc acgctggcta agaactcatc agcctccccg gtccatctac ccacgtacca
     4801 atgcaccaat tggccacaat gacggctact acatggtgcc attccttcct ctttatagga
     4861 atggagacta cctcctgtcc aacaatgctc ttggatacga gtacgcctac ctgttggacc
     4921 caggtcattg cacaacacca gaaatgccct ctgatctgca aaagacgtga atatctgttc
     4981 agacacccat atccactctg ttccacacag gtcagaggtt tgtccaggag ttcttgacag
     5041 aggtgtaaaa agtactcaaa aattttactc aagtgaaagt acaagtactt agggaaaatt
     5101 ttactcaatt aaaagtaaaa gtatctggct agaatcttac ttgagtaaaa gtaaaaaagt
     5161 actccattaa aattgtactt gagtattaag gaagtaaaag taaaagcaag aaagaaaact
     5221 agagattctt gtttaagctt ttaatctcaa aaaacattaa atgaaatgca tacaaggttt
     5281 tatcctgctt tagaactgtt tgtatttaat tatcaaacta taagacagac aatctaatgc
     5341 cagtacacgc tactcaaagt tgtaaaacct cagatttaac ttcagtagaa gctgattctc
     5401 aaaattgtta gtgtcaagcc tagctctttt ggggctgaaa agcaatcctg cagtgctgaa
     5461 aagcctctca caggcagccg atgcgggaag aggtgtatta gtcttgatag agaggctgca
     5521 aatagcagga aacgtgagca gagactccct ggtgtctgaa acacaggcca gatgggccct
     5581 cgagcaggaa acagctatga ccatgattac gccaagctat caactttgta tagaaaagtt
     5641 ggcacgcgca gattccgtgt gggcctggta atatcttacc attttaagct attttaagat
     5701 tagggaaaaa aattaaataa aactacttta aaattacttt ccttaaaaag caacatattt
     5761 atttagtttt tgtttaactg gctcaagatt gtaatatttt acttttacat gtttttttaa
     5821 gtacctaaat gtgttcaaaa gtaaagtatg ttattgtttt ttttttttaa tgttagctaa
     5881 gctttaaatt gtaatatatt acttttaaaa gtgacttttt aaaaatgtaa ataaaaaagt
     5941 aactataaat gtgtaatgca tgttatttct gtgggttttt aattttcatc tcaactgggc
     6001 ttacaatttt aacataataa aaatcaaatc aaatcaaatc aggcccttat ttgtcacata
     6061 cactcttgta tactgaaata aactaaatgt tgagaaaaat ttaaatacac caaaataacg
     6121 catacctttt ttgtaattac ctaagtaaaa catttagttc cttttttaag tgactcaaga
     6181 ttgtaatcta ttaattgtaa aagataaaac tagtgatcaa tctgacgtgc ttctatgcag
     6241 cctgtgagat taattgtgat gtttaattat taaacaattt aaatggatca aacatttcac
     6301 atgtgcttat tgtgtccaac aaaaccagca gaagcactta aaaatattgc atgacaacat
     6361 gagtttttaa tgtaaattat atatacttcc taaacgaagt taatcatatt tctaaaataa
     6421 taatgtcatt gaaatattta aataaatgat aagctttagt tgattcaaca taaaattgaa
     6481 agcaataagg actttttttt tttacagcgg tgaagcaaaa gcatgtaata atcatataat
     6541 ataataaata aataaataaa taatggctct tggtgcaaat atgaacactt taaataaata
     6601 tagaataaat atgatcaata agtcataacg atgtgtttta tgttgattat aatttaaaca
     6661 tgtttctaac gcaagtttta aaaactgttt taaagtatta ttttaagtta taagatcaat
     6721 ttgactcaac attttgtagt gaaaatatgt tgtgtaaaat taatataata tacactataa
     6781 aaatgcaggg ttccacacaa tacattaatg ttgtcccaac acaaatcgat taagttaaca
     6841 aatatatgtg gattgaacat aaaaaattaa gttgtcccaa tgaaatctca agaattgtgt
     6901 tgtttcagct cattttaaat aagtagtttt aacaagtaaa aaataacata tttttgagtg
     6961 tgtatatata tatattacaa aatataataa tataaaatgt aaaagatata aaccatgcta
     7021 catatattta agagctattt tgcacattac ttttttgcaa gccattttag tgtttttttt
     7081 acaaatatat attagctaaa tatacaatat cttaaatata caattaatca gacatgcaat
     7141 taatgcattt aacctacata aaaatacatg atcaacatat gttttatgct gattacaact
     7201 aaatcaaacg taatgaaatt aatttataaa agcgatttaa atatgtcaat attttaagtt
     7261 aaaatcactt gaaacctact ataaatgaac ttaaattaaa aaaatctcct ttaattccaa
     7321 tgcaacagtg ttgttttttc agctgaggac ccccggtgca gatggttggc ccccggcccg
     7381 ctattctaag gaagcctttc ttaattttag ggcggcgctg catgcgctca gatcagattc
     7441 acgggtggag agggttattt tctctttttt attttttctt gcctgctcat atttgggcct
     7501 gtgtgaaccc caggctccgc ctcggccccc aggagccgct cttatttaaa ggggatcctc
     7561 gccttcagtc ttcgtcccag tggaagcatc agtcttgtga taacaacttg gtgagtccta
     7621 cagaccagcg ctcgactcta ggctttaaat gcattgattt ctctggatta gctaccggga
     7681 gagttttaac tttgcttatt agtcttgtgc tcgaactgct aggtttaaag agtgttttct
     7741 ctaatgcatg catgaagcga cagctgaaaa ccagaaatag agcgtttgtc ctcctgttaa
     7801 actctagcct ttctttggca tttgtcagtc cgagtcttca gctgccggca ggagattggg
     7861 tttcagtaac acttgctgag cacaaactac acgtgctttc ttcagattta attcattatt
     7921 aatcattcta gatttaaatg atgttcttac tcattgctga ttattttagc cttgcggagc
     7981 agattaaatg agcacgtgtt tcattaagat tgatttaaat ataattaata tttcaccact
     8041 gtagttttaa aattgccttc taagtcatgg ttgattttta ataggtatcg gctctaatta
     8101 gattactatt ttggttttta aatgttattt ctatttcatt tgtaggctcg tttttaatgt
     8161 gattttatta gattctagtt ttaaaatcat ctcttagcct taatgagcag actgaatgaa
     8221 catgtttcat taagattaac ttcattataa tgaattattt aatcattcta gtgggttata
     8281 aatcagctct atttaaatta attgtcgtgt ttatttctat ttaatttttg attatttttt
     8341 cagggtcgtt tttatgtgat tttttcccgt ttctaatttt aaactaattg tttgattttt
     8401 atatgattcg actcttttta aatgaattgt tttgcttttt ttattgagca tatatatatt
     8461 atacaatttc aatcaacaat tgttgtgctt tttaaatgtt gtttctattt catttctagg
     8521 gtcgatttta ttcgattcta gttttaaaat cgtgattttt aacttctaac cttactgagc
     8581 agactgaatg aacatgtttc atcaagatta acttcattat agttaattat tgaatcgtgc
     8641 tagtggttta taaatcagct ctatttaaat taatcatcat cattatttct atttaatttt
     8701 tattatttct ttaggattat ttttatgtga tttttttcac gttctagttt taaactcaat
     8761 gctcattact gctcaccctt gctgagcagt ctttcgttaa gattaaatta attaataacc
     8821 attctagttt taaaacagtg tcttaaggca tagctgatat tttacaagtt tactatttaa
     8881 tatatctcct ttcttttttt agggtcgatt tcatctgatt tgattaattt ttattatctt
     8941 cactaagctt tttgttctag gttttattct cagtattatt actgttatat ttgaactgaa
     9001 tttctcctca tagtttattc attttattta tttatttttt gtttattcgc tattttgtat
     9061 tttagttttt aattagaaat tttattagaa tcgttttgaa ctagttttta tgcactctaa
     9121 cattaatatt aaatcataac tattattttt attataattt atttgtgttt atctttttgt
     9181 gtagctttca tgtgttttta ttttagtttt attatgtttg cattgaattt tttggactag
     9241 tttatataac gatatacaga aaagccatga caacaaatgt ttttataata cctattaagt
     9301 ataagctaat cagatttcca ctattctgtt caaagttaac attattagcc attctgatgg
     9361 atcatttgac atttgtcata tgtctttatg aacactgctc tttcagatgc cacttttaaa
     9421 gctgtttttt acagtaaatg aacgtttatt attatgacat tatttcctaa ggcctctaga
     9481 gtacagcagg atgtggcgtg tgcattaccg tgtaattatg ctgactgtaa atgtgcattt
     9541 atagactgtc agcatgtctg actgtgcgct gttgtgattg gtcctgcaca gaccaag
//
