>Addgene plasmid #109617 | actc1b-mKate2-rab27a | depositor full sequence | sequence record 206554 | Full Sequence
CCACCTAAATTGTAAGCGTTAATATTTTGTTAAAATTCGCGTTAAATTTTTGTTAAATCAGCTCATTTTT
TAACCAATAGGCCGAAATCGGCAAAATCCCTTATAAATCAAAAGAATAGACCGAGATAGGGTTGAGTGTT
GTTCCAGTTTGGAACAAGAGTCCACTATTAAAGAACGTGGACTCCAACGTCAAAGGGCGAAAAACCGTCT
ATCAGGGCGATGGCCCACGCTGGCTAAGAACTCATCAGCCTCCCCGGTCCATCTACCCACGTACCAATGC
ACCAATTGGCCACAATGACGGCTACTACATGGTGCCATTCCTTCCTCTTTATAGGAATGGAGACTACCTC
CTGTCCAACAAGGCTCTTGGATACGAGTACGCCTACCTGTTGGACCCAGGTCATTGCACAACACCAGAAA
TGCCCTCTGATCTGCAAAAGACGTGAATATCTGTTCAGACACCCATATCCACTCTGTTCCACACAGGTCA
GAGGTTTGTCCAGGAGTTCTTGACAGAGGTGTAAAAAGTACTCAAAAATTTTACTCAAGTGAAAGTACAA
GTACTTAGGGAAAATTTTACTCAATTAAAAGTAAAAGTATCTGGCTAGAATCTTACTTGAGTAAAAGTAA
AAAAGTACTCCATTAAAATTGTACTTGAGTATTAAGGAAGTAAAAGTAAAAGCAAGAAAGAAAACTAGAG
ATTCTTGTTTAAGCTTTTAATCTCAAAAAACATTAAATGAAATGCATACAAGGTTTTATCCTGCTTTAGA
ACTGTTTGTATTTAATTATCAAACTATAAGACAGACAATCTAATGCCAGTACACGCTACTCAAAGTTGTA
AAACCTCAGATTTAACTTCAGTAGAAGCTGATTCTCAAAATTGTTAGTGTCAAGCCTAGCTCTTTTGGGG
CTGAAAAGCAATCCTGCAGTGCTGAAAAGCCTCTCACAGGCAGCCGATGCGGGAAGAGGTGTATTAGTCT
TGATAGAGAGGCTGCAAATAGCAGGAAACGTGAGCAGAGACTCCCTGGTGTCTGAAACACAGGCCAGATG
GGCCCTCGAGCAGGAAACAGCTATGACCATGATTACGCCAAGCTATCAACTTTGTATAGAAAAGTTGGCA
CGCGCAGATTCCGTGTGGGCCTGGTAATATCTTACCATTTTAAGCTATTTTAAGATTAGGGAAAAAAATT
AAATAAAACTACTTTAAAATTACTTTCCTTAAAAAGCAACATATTTATTTAGTTTTTGTTTAACTGGCTC
AAGATTGTAATATTTTACTTTTACATGTTTTTTTTAAGTACCTAAATGTGTTCAAAAGTAAAGTATGTTA
TTGTTTTTTTTTTTTTAATGTTAGCTAAGCTTTAAATTGTAATATATTACTTTTAAAAGTGACTTTTTAA
AAATGTAAATAAAAAAGTAACTATAAATGTGTAATGCATGTTATTTCTGTGGGTTTTTTAATTTTCATCT
CAACTGGGCTTACAATTTTAACATAATAAAAATCAAATCAAATCAAATCAGGCCCTTATTTGTCACATAC
ACTCTTGTATACTGAAATAAACTAAATGTTGAGAAAAATTTAAATACACCAAAATAACGCATACCTTTTT
TGTAATTACCTAAGTAAAACATTTAGTTCCTTTTTTAAGTGACTCAAGATTGTAATCTATTAATTGTAAA
AGATAAAACTAGTGATCAATCTGACGTGCTTCTATGCAGCCTGTGAGATTAATTGTGATGTTTAATTATT
AAACAATTTAAATGGATCAAACATTTCACATGTGCTTATTGTGTCCAACAAAACCAGCAGAAGCACTTAA
AAATATTGCATGACAACATGAGTTTTTAATGTAAATTATATATACTTCCTAAACGAAGTTAATCATATTT
TCTAAAATAATAATGTCATTGAAATATTTAAATAAATGATAANCTTTAGTTGATTCAACATAAAATTGAA
AGCAATAAGGACTTTTTTTTTTTTACAGCGGTGAAGCAAAAGCNTGNAAATAATCATATAAATATAATAA
ATAAATAAATAAAATAATGGTTCTTGGTGCAAATATGAACACTTTAAATAAATATAGAATAAATATGATC
AATAAGTCATAACGACGTGTTTTATGTTGATTATAATTTAAACATGTTTCTAACGCAAGTTTTAAAAACT
GTTTTAAAGTATTATTTTAAGTTATAAGATCAATTTGACTCAACATTTTGTAGTGAAAATATGTTGTGTA
AAATTAATATAATATACACTATAAAAATGCAAGGTTCCACACAATTCATTCATGTTGTCCCAACACAAAT
CGATTAAGTTAACAAATATATGTGGATTGAACATAAAAAATTAAGTTGTCCCAATGAAATCTCAAGAATT
GTGTTGTTTCAGCTCATTTTAAATAAGTAGTTTTAACAAGTAAAAAATAACATATTTTTGAGTGTGTATA
TATATATATTTATATATTACAAAATATAATAATATAAAATGTAAAAGATATAAACCATGCTACATATATT
TAAGAGCTATTTTGCACATTACTTTTTTGCAAGCCATTTGAGTGTTTTTTTACAAATATATATTAGCTAA
ATATACAATATCTTAAATATACAATTAATCAGACATGCAAAAAATGCATTTAACCTACATAAAAATACAT
GATCAACATATGTTTTATGCTGATTACAACTAAATCAAACGTAATGAAATTAATTTATAAAAGCGATTTA
AATATGTCAATATTTTAAGTTAAAATCACTTGAAACCTACTATAAATGAACTTAAATTTAAAAAATCTCC
TTTAATTCCAATGCAGCACTGTTGTTTTTTCAGCTGAGGACCCCCGGTGCAGATGGTTGGCCCCCGGCCC
GCTATTCTAAGGAAGCCTTTCTTAATTTTAGGGCGGCGCTGCATGCGCTCAGATCAGATTCACGGGTGGA
GAGGGTTATTTTCTCTTTTTTATTTTTTCTTGCCTGCTCATATTTGGGCCTGTGTGAACCCCAGGCTCCG
CCTCGGCCCCCAGGAGCCGCTCTTATTTAAAGGGGATCCTCGCCTTCAGTCTTCGTCCCAGTGGAAGCAT
CAGTCTTGTGATAACAACTTGGTGAGTCCTACAGACCAGCGCTCGACTCTAGGCTTTAAATGCATTGATT
TCTCTGGATTAGCTACCGGGAGAGTTTTAACTTTGCTTATTAGTCTTGTGCTTGAACTGCTAGGTTTAAA
GAGGGTTTTCTCTAATGCATGCATGAAGCGACAGCTGAAAACCAGAAATAGAGCGTTTGTCCTCCTGTTA
AACTCTAGCCTTTCTTTGGCATTTGTCAGTCCGAGTCTTCAGCTGCCGGCAGGAGATTGGGTTTCAGTAA
CACTTGCTGAGCACAAACTACACGTGCTTCCTTCAGATTTAATTCATTATTAATCATTCTAGATTTAAAT
GATCTTCTTACTCATTGCTGATTATTTTAGCCTTGCGGAGCAGATTAAATGAGCACGTGTTTATTAAGAT
TGATTTAAATATAATTAATATTTCACCACTGTAGTTTTAAAATTGCCTTCTAAGTCATGGTTGATTTTTA
ATAGGTATCGGCTCTAATTAGATTACTATTTTGGTTTTTAAATGTTATTTCTATTTCATTTGTAGGCTCG
TTTTTAATGTGATTTTATTAGATTCTAGTTTTAAAATCATCTTTTAGCCTTACTGAGCAGACTGAATGAA
CATGTTTCATTAAGATTAACTTCATTATAGTTAATTATTTAATCATTCTAGTGGATTATAAATCAGCTCT
ATTTAAATTGATTGTCGTGTTTATTTCTATTTGATTTTTGATTATTTTTTAAGGTCGTTTTTATGTGATT
TTTCCCCGATTCTAATTTTAAACTAATTGTTTGATTTTTATATGATTCGACTCTTTTTAAATGAATTGTT
TTGCTTTTTTTATTGAGCATATATATATATTATACAATTTCAATCAACAATTGTTGTGCTTTTTAAATGT
TGTTTCTATTTCATTTCTAGGGTCGATTTTATTCGATTCTAGTTTTAAAATCGTGATTTCTAACTCCTAA
CCTTACTGAGCAGACTGAATGAACATGTTTCATCAAGATTAACTTCATTATAGTTAATTATTGAATCGGG
CTAGTGGTTTATAAATCAGCTCTATTATAAATTAATTGTCATCATTATTTCTATTTAATTTTTATTATTT
TTTTAGGATTATTTTTAAGGGATTTTTTTCACGTTCTAGTTTTAAACTCAATGCTCATTACTGCTCACCC
TTGCTGAGCAGTCTTTCGTTAAGATTAAATTAATTAATAACCCATTCTAGTTTTAAAACAGTGTCTTAAG
GCATAGCTGATATTTTACAAGTTTACTATTTAATATATCTCCATTTCTTTTTTTAGGGTCGATTTCATCT
GATTTGATTAATTTTTATTATCTTCACTAAGCTTTTTGTTCTAGGTTTTATTCTCAGTATTATTACTGTT
ATATTTGAACTGAATTTCTCCTCATAGTTTATTCATTTTATTTATTTATTTTTTGTTTATTCGCTATTTT
GTATTTTAGTTTTTAATTAGAAATTTTATTAGAATCGTTTTGAACTAGTTTTTATGCACTCTAACATTAA
TATTAAATCATAACTATTATTTTTATTATAATTTATTTGTGTTTATCTTTTTGTGTAGCTTTCATGTGTT
TTTATTTTAGTTTTATTATGTTTGCATTGAATTTTTTGGACTAGTTTATATAACGATATACAGAAAAGCC
ATGACAACAAATGTTTTTATAATACCTATTAAGTATAAGCTAATCAGATTTCCACTATTCTGTTCAAAGT
TAACATTATTAGCCATTCTGATGGATCATTTGACATTTGTCATATGTCTTTATGAACACTGCTCTTTCAG
ATGCCACTTTTAAAGCTGTTTTTTACAGTAAATGAACGTTTATTATTATGACATTATTTCCTAAGGCCTC
TAGAGTACAGCAGGATGTGGCGTGTGCATTACTGTGTAATTATGCTGACTGTAAATGTGCATTTATAGAC
TGTCAGCATGTCTGACTGTGCGCTGTTGTGATTTGTCCTGCACAGACCAAGGCAAGTTTGTACAAAAAAG
CAGGCTGCCACCATGGTGAGCGAGCTGATTAAGGAGAACATGCACATGAAGCTGTACATGGAGGGCACCG
TGAACAACCACCACTTCAAGTGCACATCCGAGGGCGAAGGCAAGCCCTACGAGGGCACCCAGACCATGAG
AATCAAGGCGGTCGAGGGCGGCCCTCTCCCCTTCGCCTTCGACATCCTGGCTACCAGCTTCATGTACGGC
AGCAAAACCTTCATCAACCACACCCAGGGCATCCCCGACTTCTTTAAGCAGTCCTTCCCCGAGGGCTTCA
CATGGGAGAGAGTCACCACATACGAAGACGGGGGCGTGCTGACCGCTACCCAGGACACCAGCCTCCAGGA
CGGCTGCCTCATCTACAACGTCAAGATCAGAGGGGTGAACTTCCCATCCAACGGCCCTGTGATGCAGAAG
AAAACACTCGGCTGGGAGGCCTCCACCGAGACCCTGTACCCCGCTGACGGCGGCCTGGAAGGCAGAGCCG
ACATGGCCCTGAAGCTCGTGGGCGGGGGCCACCTGATCTGCAACTTGAAGACCACATACAGATCCAAGAA
ACCCGCTAAGAACCTCAAGATGCCCGGCGTCTACTATGTGGACAGAAGACTGGAAAGAATCAAGGAGGCC
GACAAAGAGACCTACGTCGAGCAGCACGAGGTGGCTGTGGCCAGATACTGCGACCTCCCTAGCAAACTGG
GGCACAGAGACCCAGCTTTCTTGTACAAAGTGGTGTCCGATGGGGACTATGATTACCTCATCAAGTTCCT
CGCTCTGGGGGACTCTGGGGTGGGAAAGACCAGCTTCCTATATCAGTACACAGACAGCAAATTCAACTCC
AAATTCATAACCACAGTGGGAATAGACTTCAGAGAAAAACGAGTGGTGTATAAATCCAGTGGTCCTGATG
GCACAGCAGGCAGAGGCCAGAGGATCCACATCCAGCTTTGGGATACGGCCGGACAGGAGAGGTTTCGAAG
TTTGACCACTGCTTTCTTCAGAGATGCGATGGGCTTTCTGCTGCTCTTTGACCTCACCAACGAGCAGAGC
TTCCTGAATGTGCGCAACTGGATGAGTCAGCTGCAGACACATGCGTACTGTGAGAATCCTGATATCGTCT
TGTGTGGAAATAAATCAGACCTGGAGGAGCAGCGTGCCGTCAAAGCGGAGAACGCAAGAGAACTGGCAGA
GAAATACGGCGTGCCATACTTCGAGACGAGCGCGGCGAACGGTGAGAATGTGAGTCGTGCGGTGGAGGTT
CTGCTGGATCTGATCATGAAGCGCATGGAGAGATGTGTGGATAAATCCTGGATCCCCGACGGGACAGTCC
GCAGCAACGGCCACAGCACCGCCGACCTGACAGAACCACACGACCCCGAGCAGAGCAAGTGTGCATGCTA
ACAACTTTATTATACATAGTTGATAATTCACTGGCCGTCGTTTTACGGTACCATCGATGATGATCCAGAC
ATGATAAGATACATTGATGAGTTTGGACAAACCACAACTAGAATGCAGTGAAAAAAATGCTTTATTTGTG
AAATTTGTGATGCTATTGCTTTATTTGTAACCATTATAAGCTGCAATAAACAAGTTAACAACAACAATTG
CATTCATTTTATGTTTCAGGTTCAGGGGGAGGTGTGGGAGGTTTTTTAAAGCAAGTAAAACCTCTACAAA
TGTGGTATGGCTGATTATGATCCTCTAGATCAGATCTGCGAAGATACGGCCACGGGTGCTCTTGATCCTG
TGGCTGATTTTGGACTGTGCTGCTCGCAGCTGCTGATGAATCACATACTTCCTCCATTTTCTTCCACTGA
TTGACTGTTATAATTTCCCTAATTTCCAGGTCAAGGTGCTGTGCATTGTGGTAATAGATGTGACATGACG
TCACTTCCAAAGGACCAATGAACATGTCTGACCAATTTCATATAATGTGAAAACGATTTTCATAGGCAGA
ATAAATAACATTTAAATTAAACTGGGCATCAGCGCAATTCAATTGGTTTGGTAATAGCAAGGGAAAATAG
AATGAAGTGATCTCCAAAAAATAAGTACTTTTTGACTGTAAATAAAATTGTAAGGAGTAAAAAGTACTTT
TTTTTCTAAAAAAATGTAATTAAGTAAAAGTAAAAGTATTGATTTTTAATTGTACTCAAGTAAAGTAAAA
ATCCCCAAAAATAATACTTAAGTACAGTAATCAAGTAAAATTACTCAAGTACTTTACACCTCTGGTTCTT
GACCCCCTACCTTCAGCAAGCCCAGCAGATCCACTAGTTCTAGAGCGGCCGCCACCGCGGTGGAGCTCCA
GCTTTTGTTCCCTTTAGTGAGGGTTAATTGCGCGCTTGGCGTAATCATGGTCATAGCTGTTTCCTGTGTG
AAATTGTTATCCGCTCACAATTCCACACAACATACGAGCCGGAAGCATAAAGTGTAAAGCCTGGGGTGCC
TAATGAGTGAGCTAACTCACATTAATTGCGTTGCGCTCACTGCCCGCTTTCCAGTCGGGAAACCTGTCGT
GCCAGCTGCATTAATGAATCGGCCAACGCGCGGGGAGAGGCGGTTTGCGTATTGGGCGCTCTTCCGCTTC
CTCGCTCACTGACTCGCTGCGCTCGGTCGTTCGGCTGCGGCGAGCGGTATCAGCTCACTCAAAGGCGGTA
ATACGGTTATCCACAGAATCAGGGGATAACGCAGGAAAGAACATGTGAGCAAAAGGCCAGCAAAAGGCCA
GGAACCGTAAAAAGGCCGCGTTGCTGGCGTTTTTCCATAGGCTCCGCCCCCCTGACGAGCATCACAAAAA
TCGACGCTCAAGTCAGAGGTGGCGAAACCCGACAGGACTATAAAGATACCAGGCGTTTCCCCCTGGAAGC
TCCCTCGTGCGCTCTCCTGTTCCGACCCTGCCGCTTACCGGATACCTGTCCGCCTTTCTCCCTTCGGGAA
GCGTGGCGCTTTCTCATAGCTCACGCTGTAGGTATCTCAGTTCGGTGTAGGTCGTTCGCTCCAAGCTGGG
CTGTGTGCACGAACCCCCCGTTCAGCCCGACCGCTGCGCCTTATCCGGTAACTATCGTCTTGAGTCCAAC
CCGGTAAGACACGACTTATCGCCACTGGCAGCAGCCACTGGTAACAGGATTAGCAGAGCGAGGTATGTAG
GCGGTGCTACAGAGTTCTTGAAGTGGTGGCCTAACTACGGCTACACTAGAAGGACAGTATTTGGTATCTG
CGCTCTGCTGAAGCCAGTTACCTTCGGAAAAAGAGTTGGTAGCTCTTGATCCGGCAAACAAACCACCGCT
GGTAGCGGTGGTTTTTTTGTTTGCAAGCAGCAGATTACGCGCAGAAAAAAAGGATCTCAAGAAGATCCTT
TGATCTTTTCTACGGGGTCTGACGCTCAGTGGAACGAAAACTCACGTTAAGGGATTTTGGTCATGAGATT
ATCAAAAAGGATCTTCACCTAGATCCTTTTAAATTAAAAATGAAGTTTTAAATCAATCTAAAGTATATAT
GAGTAAACTTGGTCTGACAGTTACCAATGCTTAATCAGTGAGGCACCTATCTCAGCGATCTGTCTATTTC
GTTCATCCATAGTTGCCTGACTCCCCGTCGTGTAGATAACTACGATACGGGAGGGCTTACCATCTGGCCC
CAGTGCTGCAATGATACCGCGAGACCCACGCTCACCGGCTCCAGATTTATCAGCAATAAACCAGCCAGCC
GGAAGGGCCGAGCGCAGAAGTGGTCCTGCAACTTTATCCGCCTCCATCCAGTCTATTAATTGTTGCCGGG
AAGCTAGAGTAAGTAGTTCGCCAGTTAATAGTTTGCGCAACGTTGTTGCCATTGCTACAGGCATCGTGGT
GTCACGCTCGTCGTTTGGTATGGCTTCATTCAGCTCCGGTTCCCAACGATCAAGGCGAGTTACATGATCC
CCCATGTTGTGCAAAAAAGCGGTTAGCTCCTTCGGTCCTCCGATCGTTGTCAGAAGTAAGTTGGCCGCAG
TGTTATCACTCATGGTTATGGCAGCACTGCATAATTCTCTTACTGTCATGCCATCCGTAAGATGCTTTTC
TGTGACTGGTGAGTACTCAACCAAGTCATTCTGAGAATAGTGTATGCGGCGACCGAGTTGCTCTTGCCCG
GCGTCAATACGGGATAATACCGCGCCACATAGCAGAACTTTAAAAGTGCTCATCATTGGAAAACGTTCTT
CGGGGCGAAAACTCTCAAGGATCTTACCGCTGTTGAGATCCAGTTCGATGTAACCCACTCGTGCACCCAA
CTGATCTTCAGCATCTTTTACTTTCACCAGCGTTTCTGGGTGAGCAAAAACAGGAAGGCAAAATGCCGCA
AAAAAGGGAATAAGGGCGACACGGAAATGTTGAATACTCATACTCTTCCTTTTTCAATATTATTGAAGCA
TTTATCAGGGTTATTGTCTCATGAGCGGATACATATTTGAATGTATTTAGAAAAATAAACAAATAGGGGT
TCCGCGCACATTTCCCCGAAAAGTG
Features (pLannotate 1.2.2; 21 found; start..end, strand, type, name):
      7..228     -  rep_origin     M13 ori (fragment): M13 bacteriophage origin of replication; arrow indicates direction of (+) strand synthesis
    228..515     +  CDS            tyr (fragment): TYRO_ORYLA - Also known as tyro. Experimental evidence at transcript level: Swiss-Prot protein existence level 2. This is a copper-containing oxidase that functions in the formation of pigments such as melanins and other polyphenolic compounds. From Oryzias latipes (Japanese rice fish) (Japanese killifish).
   1097..1117    +  protein_bind   attB4: mutant version of attB; core recombination site for the Gateway® BP reaction BP Clonase™
   2025..2041    -  promoter       copia promoter (fragment): strong promoter from the Drosophila transposable element copia (Sinclair et al., 1986)
   5093..5113    +  protein_bind   attB1: mutant version of attB; core recombination site for the Gateway® BP reaction BP Clonase™
   5123..5818    +  CDS            mKate2: mKate2 is a basic (constitutively fluorescent) red fluorescent protein published in 2009, derived from Entacmaea quadricolor. It is reported to be a rapidly-maturing monomer with moderate acid sensitivity.
   5820..5844    -  protein_bind   attB2: mutant version of attB; recombination site for the Gateway® BP reaction BP Clonase™
   5846..6508    +  CDS            Rab27a: RB27A_RAT - Also known as Rab27. Experimental evidence at protein level: Swiss-Prot protein existence level 1. Small GTPase which cycles between active GTP-bound and inactive GDP-bound states. In its active state, binds to a variety of effector proteins to regulate homeostasis of late endocytic pathway, including endosomal positioning, maturation and secretion. Plays a role in cytotoxic granule exocytosis in lymphocytes. Required for both granule maturation and granule docking and priming at the immunologic synapse. From Rattus norvegicus (Rat).
   6512..6532    -  protein_bind   attB3: mutant version of attB; core recombination site for the Gateway® BP reaction BP Clonase™
   6536..6556    +  CDS            lacZα (fragment): LacZα fragment of β-galactosidase; lacZ fragment
   6572..6706    -  polyA_signal   SV40 poly(A) signal: SV40 polyadenylation signal
   6729..6812    -  CDS            large T antigen (fragment): large T antigen from SV40 (simian virus 40)
   7378..7418    -  misc_feature   MCS (fragment): pBluescript multiple cloning site
   7431..7449    -  promoter       T3 promoter: promoter for bacteriophage T3 RNA polymerase
   7494..7510    -  protein_bind   lac operator: The lac repressor binds to the lac operator to inhibit transcription in E. coli. This inhibition can be relieved by adding lactose or isopropyl-β-D-thiogalactopyranoside (IPTG). lac repressor encoded by lacI
   7518..7548    -  promoter       lac promoter: promoter for the E. coli lac operon
   7563..7584    -  protein_bind   CAP binding site: CAP binding activates transcription in the presence of cAMP. E. coli catabolite activator protein
   7597..7689    -  CDS            lacI (fragment): lac repressor; lacI; The lac repressor binds to the lac operator to inhibit transcription in E. coli. This inhibition can be relieved by adding lactose or isopropyl-β-D-thiogalactopyranoside (IPTG).
   7872..8460    -  rep_origin     ori: high-copy-number ColE1/pMB1/pBR322/pUC origin of replication
   8631..9491    -  CDS            AmpR: β-lactamase; bla; confers resistance to ampicillin, carbenicillin, and related antibiotics
   9492..9596    -  promoter       AmpR promoter: bla
