[The description below was written by a language model from this plasmid's Addgene catalogue record, the feature table of its GenBank file and pLannotate feature annotations shown in this document.]
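Description:
actc1b-mKate2-rab27a is a zebrafish expression plasmid of about 9.6 kb, assembled by multisite Gateway cloning to drive muscle-specific production of the far-red fluorescent protein mKate2 fused to the N terminus of zebrafish rab27a. The catalogue lists pDONR 221 as the backbone. However, the annotated features look more like a recombined expression clone in a pBluescript-type destination vector: attB4, attB1, attB2 and attB3 sites in order, a high-copy ColE1/pUC origin, an ampicillin resistance gene (AmpR) with its own promoter, lac promoter/operator remnants, a T3 promoter and a fragment of an M13/f1 origin. It is propagated in E. coli under ampicillin selection. One annotation also detects a short fragment resembling medaka tyrosinase next to the phage origin fragment, which the record does not explain.

The payload follows the usual three-entry Gateway layout. The roughly 4 kb region between attB4 and attB1 has no informative annotation, but from the construct name and stated purpose it presumably holds the actc1b (muscle actin) promoter. Between attB1 and attB2 lie a Kozak consensus and the mammalian codon-optimised mKate2 coding sequence. The rab27a open reading frame lies between attB2 and attB3, so the attB2 site is read through as a linker joining the two proteins. An SV40 polyadenylation signal sits just downstream of attB3. The two sequence records differ slightly in length and start coordinate but describe the same arrangement.

Rab27a is a small GTPase that regulates late endocytic and secretory trafficking. The associated publication title describes an in vivo cell biological screen related to T-tubule formation, which fits use of this construct to image the subcellular localisation of tagged rab27a in the muscle fibres of live zebrafish.
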