Addgene plasmid #109617: actc1b-mKate2-rab27a
Purpose: Muscle specific zebrafish expression of mKate2 fused to rab27a
Depositing lab: Rob Parton. Depositing organization: University of Queensland, Institute for Molecular Bioscience. Publication: In vivo cell biological screening identifies an endocytic capture mechanism for T-tubule formation. Hall TE, Martel N, Ariotti N, Xiong Z, Lo HP, Ferguson C, Rae J, Lim YW, Parton RG. Nat Commun. 2020 Jul 24;11(1):3711. doi: 10.1038/s41467-020-17486-w. PubMed 32709891.
Backbone
  Vector backbone: pDONR 221
  Vector type: Zebrafish plasmids
Growth in bacteria
  Bacterial resistance: Ampicillin, 100 μg/mL
  Growth temperature: 37°C
  Growth strain: DH5alpha
  Copy number: High Copy
Gene/Insert
  Gene/Insert name: rab27a
  Species: D. rerio (zebrafish)
  Entrez Gene: rab27a (a.k.a. zgc:114135)
  Tag / fusion protein: mKate2 (N terminal on insert)
  Cloning method: Gateway Cloning
Terms and licenses: Academic/Nonprofit Terms; Industry Terms: Not Available to Industry
How to cite: actc1b-mKate2-rab27a was a gift from Rob Parton (Addgene plasmid # 109617 ; http://n2t.net/addgene:109617 ; RRID:Addgene_109617)
